Addgene plasmid #191077: pEY82
Purpose: flp-7 fluorescent neural reporter driving nuclear CYOFP expression (refer to NeuroPAL paper for expression)
Depositing lab: Oliver Hobert & Eviatar Yemini. Depositing organization: Columbia University. Publication: NeuroPAL: A Multicolor Atlas for Whole-Brain Neuronal Identification in C. elegans. Yemini E, Lin A, Nejatbakhsh A, Varol E, Sun R, Mena GE, Samuel ADT, Paninski L, Venkatachalam V, Hobert O. Cell. 2021 Jan 7;184(1):272-288.e11. doi: 10.1016/j.cell.2020.12.012. Epub 2020 Dec 29. PubMed 33378642.
Backbone
  Vector backbone: pPD95.62
  Vector type: Worm Expression
Growth in bacteria
  Bacterial resistance: Ampicillin, 100 μg/mL
  Growth temperature: 37°C
  Growth strain: DH5alpha
  Copy number: Unknown
Gene/Insert
  Gene/Insert name: flp-7
  Species: C. elegans (nematode)
  Mutation: None
  Entrez Gene: flp-7 (a.k.a. CELE_F49E10.3)
  Cloning method: Gibson Cloning
Terms and licenses: Academic/Nonprofit Terms; Industry Terms: Not Available to Industry
How to cite: pEY82 was a gift from Oliver Hobert & Eviatar Yemini (Addgene plasmid # 191077 ; http://n2t.net/addgene:191077 ; RRID:Addgene_191077)
