[The description below was written by a language model from this plasmid's Addgene catalogue record and pLannotate feature annotations shown in this document.]
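Description:
pEY82 is a C. elegans expression plasmid built on the pPD95.62 backbone, one of the Fire-lab style worm reporter vectors, and assembled by Gibson cloning. It is propagated in E. coli using a high-copy ColE1/pUC-type origin and selected through the AmpR β-lactamase cassette with its own promoter. The remaining bacterial annotations (lac promoter, operator and CAP site, plus short fragments of lacI, rop, bom and the pUC multiple cloning site) are backbone remnants rather than functional parts of the reporter. The record lists no worm selection or co-injection marker.

The payload is a transcriptional reporter for flp-7, a C. elegans FMRFamide-like neuropeptide gene. The catalogue lists flp-7 as the insert. The feature table does not annotate it, but a stretch of several kilobases upstream of the fluorescent protein carries only a trivial short match, which is consistent with flp-7 regulatory sequence occupying that region; its exact extent is not stated. Downstream, a short fragment matching worm-optimised GFP sequence precedes the CyOFP1 coding sequence, a monomeric, fast-maturing, long Stokes shift orange fluorescent protein. This is followed closely by his-11, a C. elegans histone H2B. The arrangement suggests a CyOFP1–histone fusion that tethers the fluorophore to chromatin, giving the nuclear-localised signal described in the purpose field. The 3′ UTR is not annotated, and the short aex-5 match after the cassette probably reflects flanking worm genomic sequence.

The plasmid belongs to the NeuroPAL reporter set, in which nuclear fluorophores of distinct colours, driven by different neuronal promoters, produce a colour code for identifying neurons across the worm nervous system. The record points to that publication for the flp-7 expression pattern.
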