Features (pLannotate 1.2.2; 15 found; start..end, strand, type, name):
    152..169     -  misc_feature   MCS (fragment): pUC18/19 multiple cloning site
   1688..1705    -  terminator     PGK1 terminator (fragment): S. cerevisae PGK1; transcription terminator for 3-phosphoglycerate kinase gene
   4519..4570    +  CDS            mEGFP (fragment): monomeric enhanced GFP, optimized with synthetic introns for expression in C. elegans
   4577..5377    +  CDS            CyOFP1: CyOFP1 is a basic (constitutively fluorescent) long stokes shift fluorescent protein published in 2016, derived from Entacmaea quadricolor. It is reported to be a very rapidly-maturing monomer with moderate acid sensitivity.
   5402..5764    +  CDS            his-11: H2B1_CAEEL - Experimental evidence at protein level: Swiss-Prot protein existence level 1. Core component of nucleosome. Nucleosomes wrap and compact DNA into chromatin, limiting DNA accessibility to the cellular machineries which require DNA as a template. Histones thereby play a central role in transcription regulation, DNA repair, DNA replication and chromosomal stability. DNA accessibility is regulated via a complex set of post-translational modifications of histones, also called histone code, and nucleosome remodeling. From Caenorhabditis elegans.
   6374..6526    +  CDS            aex-5 (fragment): AEX5_CAEEL - Also known as kpc-3 From Caenorhabditis elegans.
   6654..6689    +  CDS            rop (fragment): Rop protein, which maintains plasmids at low copy number; rop
   6791..6890    +  misc_feature   bom (fragment): basis of mobility region from pBR322
   6988..7092    +  promoter       AmpR promoter: bla
   7093..7953    +  CDS            AmpR: β-lactamase; bla; confers resistance to ampicillin, carbenicillin, and related antibiotics
   8124..8712    +  rep_origin     ori: high-copy-number ColE1/pMB1/pBR322/pUC origin of replication
   8895..8987    +  CDS            lacI (fragment): lac repressor; lacI; The lac repressor binds to the lac operator to inhibit transcription in E. coli. This inhibition can be relieved by adding lactose or isopropyl-β-D-thiogalactopyranoside (IPTG).
   9000..9021    +  protein_bind   CAP binding site: CAP binding activates transcription in the presence of cAMP. E. coli catabolite activator protein
   9036..9066    +  promoter       lac promoter: promoter for the E. coli lac operon
   9074..9090    +  protein_bind   lac operator: The lac repressor binds to the lac operator to inhibit transcription in E. coli. This inhibition can be relieved by adding lactose or isopropyl-β-D-thiogalactopyranoside (IPTG). lac repressor encoded by lacI
>Addgene plasmid #191077 | pEY82 | addgene full sequence | sequence record 376113 | Addgene NGS Result
TCACACAGGAAACAGCTATGACCATGATTACGCCAAGCTGTAAGTTTAAACATGATCTTACTAACTAACT
ATTCTCATTTAAATTTTCAGAGCTTAAAAATGGCTGAAATCACTCACAACGATGGATACGCTAACAACTT
GGAAATGAAATAAGCTTGCATGCCTGCAGTTCTCGGCCAAATCTATGTATTTCGTGTAAATAAACAAATG
TTCATCAGAAAGTCACTTCAGCTTCAAGTCTTTTATTTATTTTATTGCTTTACGTGAATACTGATTTTAA
GACTTTTTTCATATTTTTCTATACGAATACGAAAATGTTGAACGACTTCTGAAAAACAACATTTCTTTAG
GAATTTCAATAGTTTAGTAGTGATGCATTAATTAGTAGATGACACTTTTCTAAGTCTTTCTTTTTTAAAA
GAGTTTCACAAAGAAACGTTCGATCTATTTTTCTACTCATTCAGTTCGTAAAAATTGGATTATTTCCATG
TTTTTTGTTAGAATTTCCTATTCAAGTATCTTGTCACTTATAAAATGAAAGAAAACGTCAGAAATTAACG
CGTATTCTAAGAAATATTACCGGAAGGTGATTCAGTCTAGCGTGAAGCTGGAGAAATTACACGTTTTCTC
ATCAATTACACTGTAAGAAGCGTAAAAGAGCAGCGAGTGAATTTTCATAATATTTTACTTTTGTGTCTCT
TGACCTGAAAGACTTGAGGAAAGAGATGGAAATAAATGAATCTACTCCGTATTTTTGCAAAATTAACGTT
CAGACTAGATAACTGTTCCAGAAAACCAGCATGTCATTTTTCAAATAAAATAATCAGGCTAACTTGAACT
TTCTGATTCTTGTTGCAATACCGTTTTTGGTAAAGTTTTGCAAATTGGTCGATAATCTGAAAATTGCAGA
AAAGTAGAGTTACCCGTCGTCTCTGACATAACTTTTTTTTTTCATGAAGATTCTGTAAAACCAGCAGCGC
CTGCCTTGCCTAAAAGATCAATTCGCGCCTTCTGTATAGTGCGGCGCGGAACCTGTCGGCTGTTGCATAT
CGCACTATGCGGTCATTACACGTCAAAATGCAGAATTGATGCGATGAGGCCGTCGTGAGGCCTACAGCTT
TTAGGAAGTCGCCTGGCCGTAACTGTGTTTATCTCACAAGAGCAACAATCGCTCAAGTTTGCTTTTGAAA
CAAAGCGAATATTTTCTAGACCTTTAAACATTTTCAAAAATACTCCTTCTGATATTCTACAAATATAATT
TCTTAGGATTAGTAACATTGTCCCTGTAAACTTTACGACCTTACTATGTATCAGCCTGAAAAAAAATTGA
AAAATAAAACATCTGCGAAGTCCATGCTTTCTTGCACGTTTTATTATGCAATTTCTCGTCATTGTGATTT
TTTGTTTCTATTCCCATCTGCTTGCAACTATTTTTTTACTCATAACTCTCCGCTGATTATTCCTCCCCAT
TGTGACTCTATGATCGCAGAAACTAATAAAAAGATAATGACGAATCCCAAATTTTAGATGACTTTTTAGG
CATCTTCCATGCTCAATGAGCTTCTCACGTTCTAATCAAAAACTGCTTCTTCCCCCGCATCCTCATAAAA
ACAGGCTAGTATTACTCATATCGGTGCCCATTTTTGACTTTATTCTATTCAACATGAATTCCCTTGTCGC
AGTTGAATCAAAAAATAAAATAAACATGACGTTATGATTTCAATAAAAACTATGAGTAGATGACAACTAC
TACATGTTGATCAGCAGTACTCTAAGAAGTGCACTTCGGAAAGATATTTCAAGTGCCAAACGTTTTTCTA
GAATTTAGAAAGCTTTACGCACAGAAAAATATTTTGATTTCTCACTATAAAAACTAAAAATAAAATCTAA
AAGCTTGACATTTTGATGGCGAACTATGAAAATATGAAAATCAAATCTCCAACATCTCAAAACAATTTTT
CAACTGTCAAGTGTTCATCTTCATTCTTTTCTTTTTTATTTTTTTTCTGATTTTTGTTGCTCATTTTTCT
TTAACCCGCTTTTCCAGGAGTTCTCCAAAAAACCCTCGCTGTTAGCTATAAATCAATTTATTTTGGGAGT
ACATGTTGCCACGAAAAATAAAACAAAGTAATTTTCTAAGAAATCGGAATAAATTTTTTACCCTTATTAA
AAACTACTACGTCGATTAATGTTAAACAAATTTAATCATACATGTTTCTAGCGAAAAAAAAACCTTGAAT
ACGGTCAAAGAACAGCGAATTCTGATAAGGCATATTTTCTATGTTTATTTATTAGTGTTGCTTGAATAAA
TTCATGATCATTTATAGTGATGCGAGAGCTGAAAGTTTCTTGGAGCGAAACAAAAAGCAAAATTGGAGCC
TATATAACCATGTGATCAAAGTGTCAAAATGATTTAACAATTGTAGTTTCATAAACTAGAAATTACGTGT
GGAAACTGACAAAAACTTTCAACTTTTCAACTTTTCCGCCTTCAATTTTTCTAGAATTCTTAATTTCATT
GCAGCAGCGACTTAATTTCCGTTTTGACGTAGACTTAAGATTATATCGGTAACATTAGTTGTAAGTTTTC
TTCGTCATTTTACAAAGACTTACAACTCGCCGTATAAATTTTCAATTTTTTCGGAATTGTTGGCCCACGT
GTTTTCATTTATTGTGAACAAAGTTAATAGCTTGGTTGTGTCTGGAAAAGTTACTTAAAGTAGTTCAAAA
ACTTAGAGTTCTATGAAATAGCAGCTTCTCTTCTGGCATCTCTCACATCTTTTGCTCGAGTTACGATAAT
TGAGGAAACGTTTGAAATTAAATGCACAGGTGATTCTATAAAATACTTATGGAATGTTTTTGAAAGGGTT
TTGCAAAAATACTCAAACGCATCTACAATAAGTGTACATACGTAATATGACATATCACCCAGATTCACAA
AACCACATGTTTTATAGATATGGTACTTGGTTTCAACAATTTTTAACATACTTTGAAAAAGAGCAAAAAG
TATGTTTTACATTATTTATTGAAAACTCGTGTCAAGACCTGTTATTGTACTTAAGTTTTTTATCTGAAAC
TATTTTAAACTCTACATTTCACAATCAATGATCAAAAGAAAAACTGACCGAAATTTCTTTTTTTTTATTT
TAAACTAGTTTTTGAACAAAATTGAACTTAAAAAACTTCAGTATCCACAATTGAAAAAAAACGTCATTTT
TTGATTTTCTTAATCTTGAAGCTGTATTGTAATGTACTTAAAATTATTTTTGTTATGCGACTCTTATAAT
ATTTTACATAAAAAGGACTAGATAAATATGTGTTTGTGCATCACAACCCCCGTTTAAAAATAAATTGAAC
TTTCATTCATTTATTCATTTCAATTAAACATAATATATTTTATAATTTTTTTTCAGGCTCCAAAATGACT
TTTTTATAGGTTGAAGAGCCTGATAATAGTTTTAATAATACCTAAATTTATAAATTGAAATTTCAACGTA
CATCAGTACGGATAACTTTGTGTCTAAGTAATACATACAAAATTTTTGGAAACTTATTTGTTGAATTAAT
TTTTATTTTTGCCTTCTTCTAACACTTCCTCCTAAATTCTCAACTGACCGCTCAAAAGGTTTCAAACATC
TTTCTCTTTGCTCTTCTGGAGAGTGCTTGCTAGTATCCTAAAATACCCGACACAATCAAACAGAGATGGA
CCGCGTGAATAATGAAGTGTCCCAAGATCCGTATAATTCACTTTGATTGCTCTGTGAACTTGGATTTTTT
TAATCGGGCTAATGCGTCTTTAGCAAAAATAGCCAACCATCTCAATGGATTCCAACCTAATTTTGATTTT
TTTTTTTTTTGGTGTTATTTTTTCTCCTTGTTCCGATTTCCAGTTTTTGTTTGGACGAAGGCGGAGTCAT
AGCATCAGACAAGGTTAGAAGGCATGAGAAGAAGGGGGTGGAGCATGAGCCTTTCTCGAGCTCAGGAATA
TGAAAGCGTATATAAGTATGGATAGCAGCTTCTATTGCGTTTCTGATTGTGATTATTTTGCCCCGTCATC
AGTTTTCTTTTCAGTAAATTGTCAAATACAAATTTTTTGATTACTGTTGCTTGGTCTTGTGCAATCCACT
CAATCTTGAATCCAATTTGCAGTTCAAGTTACAAATTGAATTTCCCTCTGCCAACACTCAAAGAAGGGTT
CTTTTTTTTGACTTTTCAACTTTTCTCCTCATTTTTTCTCGATTGAAATTTCAATTTTTAAACCACTCCG
CGTCATGTTTGGAAACATGACGTCATCGAAAAATACCATCTCGTTTTCATTCAAAGACTTTTAGAACCCG
GGATTGGCCAAAGGACCCAAAGGTATGTTTCGAATGATACTAACATAACATAGAACATTTTCAGGAGGAC
CCTTGCTTGGAGGGTACCGAGCTCAGAAAAAATGACCGCTCCAAAGAAGAAGCGCAAGGTTCCAGTCGAG
AAGATGACTGCCCCAAAAAAGAAACGTAAGGTCCCGCGGGTAAGTTTAAACAGTTCGGTACTAACTAACC
ATACATATTTAAATTTTCAGCGCGCTGTGTCAAAAGGAGAAGAGCTTATTAAGGAGAATATGCGTTCCAA
GCTCTACCTCGAGGGATCCGTCAACGGACACCAATTCAAGTGCACCCACGAGGGAGAGGGAAAGCCATAC
GAGGGAAAGCAAACCAACCGTATCAAGGTCGTCGAGGGAGGACCACTCCCATTCGCCTTCGACATCCTCG
CCACCCACTTCATGTACGGATCCAAGGTAAGTTTAAACATATATATACTAACTAACCCTGATTATTTAAA
TTTTCAGGTCTTCATCAAGTACCCAGCCGACCTCCCAGACTACTTCAAGCAATCCTTCCCAGAGGGATTC
ACCTGGGAGCGTGTCATGGTCTTCGAGGACGGAGGAGTCCTCACCGCCACCCAAGACACCTCCCTCCAAG
ACGGAGAGCTCATCTACAACGTCAAGGTCCGTGGAGTCAACTTCCCAGCCAACGGACCAGTCATGCAAAA
GAAGACCCTCGGATGGGAGCCATCCACCGAGACCATGTACCCAGCCGACGGAGGACTCGAGGGACGTTGC
GACAAGGTAAGTTTAAACATGATTTTACTAACTAACTAATCTGATTTAAATTTTCAGGCCCTCAAGCTCG
TCGGAGGAGGACACCTCCACGTCAACTTCAAGACCACCTACAAGTCCAAGAAGCCAGTCAAGATGCCAGG
AGTCCACTACGTCGACCGTCGTCTCGAGCGTATCAAGGAGGCCGACAACGAGACCTACGTCGAGCAATAC
GAGCACGCCGTCGCCCGTTACTCCAACCTCGGAGGAGGAATGGACGAGCTCTACAAGCCTAGGATACCGG
TGGGTGAAGACCCACCAAAGCCATCTGCCAAGGGAGCCAAGAAGGCCGCCAAGACCGTTACGAAGCCAAA
GGACGGAAAGAAGAGACGTCATGCCCGTAAGGAATCATACTCCGTCTACATCTACCGTGTCCTCAAGCAA
GTTCATCCAGACACTGGAGTTTCCTCCAAAGCCATGTCTATCATGAACTCTTTTGTCAACGATGTCTTCG
AGCGTATTGCTGCTGAAGCATCCCGTCTTGCTCACTACAACAAGCGTTCCACAATCTCATCCCGCGAAAT
TCAGACCGCTGTCCGTCTGATCCTTCCAGGAGAGCTTGCCAAGCACGCCGTGTCTGAGGGAACCAAGGCC
GTTACCAAGTACACTTCCAGCAAGTAGGAATTCCAACTGAGCGCCGGTCGCTACCATTACCAACTTGTCT
GGTGTCAAAAATAATAGGGGCCGCTGTCATCAGAGTAAGTTTAAACTGAGTTCTACTAACTAACGAGTAA
TATTTAAATTTTCAGCATCTCGCGCCCGTGCCTCTGACTTCTAAGTCCAATTACTCTTCAACATCCCTAC
ATGCTCTTTCTCCCTGTGCTCCCACCCCCTATTTTTGTTATTATCAAAAAACTTCTCTTAATTTCTTTGT
TTTTTAGCTTCTTTTAAGTCACCTCTAACAATGAAATTGTGTAGATTCAAAAATAGAATTAATTCGTAAT
AAAAAGTCGAAAAAAATTGTGCTCCCTCCCCCCATTAATAATAATTCTATCCCAAAATCTACACAATGTT
CTGTGTACACTTCTTATGTTTTTTACTTCTGATAAATTTTTTTGAAACATCATAGAAAAAACCGCACACA
AAATACCTTATCATATGTTACGTTTCAGTTTATGACCGCAATTTTTATTTCTTCGCACGTCTGGGCCTCT
CATGACGTCAAATCATGCTCATCGTGAAAAAGTTTTGGAGTATTTTTGGAATTTTTCAATCAAGTGAAAG
TTTATGAAATTAATTTTCCTGCTTTTGCTTTTTGGGGTTTCCCCTATTGTTTGTCAAGATTTCGAGGACG
GCGTTTTTCTTGCTAAAATCACAAGTATTGATGAGCACGATGCAAGAAAGATCGGAAGAAGGTTTGGGTT
TGAGGCTCAGTGGAAGGTGAGTAGAAGTTGATAATTTGAAAGTGGAGTAGTGTCTATGGGGTTTTTGCCT
TAAATGACAGAATACATTCCCAATATACCAAACATAACTGTTTCCTACTAGTCGGCCGTACGGGCCCTTT
CGTCTCGCGCGTTTCGGTGATGACGGTGAAAACCTCTGACACATGCAGCTCCCGGAGACGGTCACAGCTT
GTCTGTAAGCGGATGCCGGGAGCAGACAAGCCCGTCAGGGCGCGTCAGCGGGTGTTGGCGGGTGTCGGGG
CTGGCTTAACTATGCGGCATCAGAGCAGATTGTACTGAGAGTGCACCATATGCGGTGTGAAATACCGCAC
AGATGCGTAAGGAGAAAATACCGCATCAGGCGGCCTTAAGGGCCTCGTGATACGCCTATTTTTATAGGTT
AATGTCATGATAATAATGGTTTCTTAGACGTCAGGTGGCACTTTTCGGGGAAATGTGCGCGGAACCCCTA
TTTGTTTATTTTTCTAAATACATTCAAATATGTATCCGCTCATGAGACAATAACCCTGATAAATGCTTCA
ATAATATTGAAAAAGGAAGAGTATGAGTATTCAACATTTCCGTGTCGCCCTTATTCCCTTTTTTGCGGCA
TTTTGCCTTCCTGTTTTTGCTCACCCAGAAACGCTGGTGAAAGTAAAAGATGCTGAAGATCAGTTGGGTG
CACGAGTGGGTTACATCGAACTGGATCTCAACAGCGGTAAGATCCTTGAGAGTTTTCGCCCCGAAGAACG
TTTTCCAATGATGAGCACTTTTAAAGTTCTGCTATGTGGCGCGGTATTATCCCGTATTGACGCCGGGCAA
GAGCAACTCGGTCGCCGCATACACTATTCTCAGAATGACTTGGTTGAGTACTCACCAGTCACAGAAAAGC
ATCTTACGGATGGCATGACAGTAAGAGAATTATGCAGTGCTGCCATAACCATGAGTGATAACACTGCGGC
CAACTTACTTCTGACAACGATCGGAGGACCGAAGGAGCTAACCGCTTTTTTGCACAACATGGGGGATCAT
GTAACTCGCCTTGATCGTTGGGAACCGGAGCTGAATGAAGCCATACCAAACGACGAGCGTGACACCACGA
TGCCTGTAGCAATGGCAACAACGTTGCGCAAACTATTAACTGGCGAACTACTTACTCTAGCTTCCCGGCA
ACAATTAATAGACTGGATGGAGGCGGATAAAGTTGCAGGACCACTTCTGCGCTCGGCCCTTCCGGCTGGC
TGGTTTATTGCTGATAAATCTGGAGCCGGTGAGCGTGGGTCTCGCGGTATCATTGCAGCACTGGGGCCAG
ATGGTAAGCCCTCCCGTATCGTAGTTATCTACACGACGGGGAGTCAGGCAACTATGGATGAACGAAATAG
ACAGATCGCTGAGATAGGTGCCTCACTGATTAAGCATTGGTAACTGTCAGACCAAGTTTACTCATATATA
CTTTAGATTGATTTAAAACTTCATTTTTAATTTAAAAGGATCTAGGTGAAGATCCTTTTTGATAATCTCA
TGACCAAAATCCCTTAACGTGAGTTTTCGTTCCACTGAGCGTCAGACCCCGTAGAAAAGATCAAAGGATC
TTCTTGAGATCCTTTTTTTCTGCGCGTAATCTGCTGCTTGCAAACAAAAAAACCACCGCTACCAGCGGTG
GTTTGTTTGCCGGATCAAGAGCTACCAACTCTTTTTCCGAAGGTAACTGGCTTCAGCAGAGCGCAGATAC
CAAATACTGTTCTTCTAGTGTAGCCGTAGTTAGGCCACCACTTCAAGAACTCTGTAGCACCGCCTACATA
CCTCGCTCTGCTAATCCTGTTACCAGTGGCTGCTGCCAGTGGCGATAAGTCGTGTCTTACCGGGTTGGAC
TCAAGACGATAGTTACCGGATAAGGCGCAGCGGTCGGGCTGAACGGGGGGTTCGTGCACACAGCCCAGCT
TGGAGCGAACGACCTACACCGAACTGAGATACCTACAGCGTGAGCTATGAGAAAGCGCCACGCTTCCCGA
AGGGAGAAAGGCGGACAGGTATCCGGTAAGCGGCAGGGTCGGAACAGGAGAGCGCACGAGGGAGCTTCCA
GGGGGAAACGCCTGGTATCTTTATAGTCCTGTCGGGTTTCGCCACCTCTGACTTGAGCGTCGATTTTTGT
GATGCTCGTCAGGGGGGCGGAGCCTATGGAAAAACGCCAGCAACGCGGCCTTTTTACGGTTCCTGGCCTT
TTGCTGGCCTTTTGCTCACATGTTCTTTCCTGCGTTATCCCCTGATTCTGTGGATAACCGTATTACCGCC
TTTGAGTGAGCTGATACCGCTCGCCGCAGCCGAACGACCGAGCGCAGCGAGTCAGTGAGCGAGGAAGCGG
AAGAGCGCCCAATACGCAAACCGCCTCTCCCCGCGCGTTGGCCGATTCATTAATGCAGCTGGCACGACAG
GTTTCCCGACTGGAAAGCGGGCAGTGAGCGCAACGCAATTAATGTGAGTTAGCTCACTCATTAGGCACCC
CAGGCTTTACACTTTATGCTTCCGGCTCGTATGTTGTGTGGAATTGTGAGCGGATAACAATT
